>Addgene plasmid #90513 | pAIP hIL2 co | addgene full sequence | sequence record 178816 | Addgene NGS Result
GTCGACGGATCGGGAGATCTCCCGATCCCCTATGGTGCACTCTCAGTACAATCTGCTCTGATGCCGCATA
GTTAAGCCAGTATCTGCTCCCTGCTTGTGTGTTGGAGGTCGCTGAGTAGTGCGCGAGCAAAATTTAAGCT
ACAACAAGGCAAGGCTTGACCGACAATTGCATGAAGAATCTGCTTAGGGTTAGGCGTTTTGCGCTGCTTC
GCGATGTACGGGCCAGATATACGCGCTGTGGAATGTGTGTCAGTTAGGGTGTGGAAAGTCCCCAGGCTCC
CCAGCAGGCAGAAGTATGCAAAGCATGCATCTCAATTAGTCAGCAACCAGGTGTGGAAAGTCCCCAGGCT
CCCCAGCAGGCAGAAGTATGCAAAGCATGCATCTCAATTAGTCAGCAACCATAGTCCCGCCCCTAACTCC
GCCCATCCCGCCCCTAACTCCGCCCAGTTCCGCCCATTCTCCGCCCCATGGCTGACTAATTTTTTTTATT
TATGCAGAGGCCGAGGCCGCCTCTGCCTCTGAGCTATTCCAGAAGTAGTGAGGAGGCTTTTTTGGAGGCC
TAGGCTTTTGCAAAAAGCTCGCGTTGACATTGATTATTGACTAGTTATTAATAGTAATCAATTACGGGGT
CATTAGTTCATAGCCCATATATGGAGTTCCGCGTTACATAACTTACGGTAAATGGCCCGCCTGGCTGACC
GCCCAACGACCCCCGCCCATTGACGTCAATAATGACGTATGTTCCCATAGTAACGCCAATAGGGACTTTC
CATTGACGTCAATGGGTGGAGTATTTACGGTAAACTGCCCACTTGGCAGTACATCAAGTGTATCATATGC
CAAGTACGCCCCCTATTGACGTCAATGACGGTAAATGGCCCGCCTGGCATTATGCCCAGTACATGACCTT
ATGGGACTTTCCTACTTGGCAGTACATCTACGTATTAGTCATCGCTATTACCATGGTGATGCGGTTTTGG
CAGTACATCAATGGGCGTGGATAGCGGTTTGACTCACGGGGATTTCCAAGTCTCCACCCCATTGACGTCA
ATGGGAGTTTGTTTTGGCACCAAAATCAACGGGACTTTCCAAAATGTCGTAACAACTCCGCCCCATTGAC
GCAAATGGGCGGTAGGCGTGTACGGTGGGAGGTCTATATAAGCAGCGCGTTTTGCCTGTACTGGGTCTCT
CTGGTTAGACCAGATCTGAGCCTGGGAGCTCTCTGGCTAACTAGGGAACCCACTGCTTAAGCCTCAATAA
AGCTTGCCTTGAGTGCTTCAAGTAGTGTGTGCCCGTCTGTTGTGTGACTCTGGTAACTAGAGATCCCTCA
GACCCTTTTAGTCAGTGTGGAAAATCTCTAGCAGTGGCGCCCGAACAGGGACTTGAAAGCGAAAGGGAAA
CCAGAGGAGCTCTCTCGACGCAGGACTCGGCTTGCTGAAGCGCGCACGGCAAGAGGCGAGGGGCGGCGAC
TGGTGAGTACGCCAAAAATTTTGACTAGCGGAGGCTAGAAGGAGAGAGATGGGTGCGAGAGCGTCAGTAT
TAAGCGGGGGAGAATTAGATCGCGATGGGAAAAAATTCGGTTAAGGCCAGGGGGAAAGAAAAAATATAAA
TTAAAACATATAGTATGGGCAAGCAGGGAGCTAGAACGATTCGCAGTTAATCCTGGCCTGTTAGAAACAT
CAGAAGGCTGTAGACAAATACTGGGACAGCTACAACCATCCCTTCAGACAGGATCAGAAGAACTTAGATC
ATTATATAATACAGTAGCAACCCTCTATTGTGTGCATCAAAGGATAGAGATAAAAGACACCAAGGAAGCT
TTAGACAAGATAGAGGAAGAGCAAAACAAAAGTAAGACCACCGCACAGCAAGCGGCCGGCCGCTGATCTT
CAGACCTGGAGGAGGAGATATGAGGGACAATTGGAGAAGTGAATTATATAAATATAAAGTAGTAAAAATT
GAACCATTAGGAGTAGCACCCACCAAGGCAAAGAGAAGAGTGGTGCAGAGAGAAAAAAGAGCAGTGGGAA
TAGGAGCTTTGTTCCTTGGGTTCTTGGGAGCAGCAGGAAGCACTATGGGCGCAGCGTCAATGACGCTGAC
GGTACAGGCCAGACAATTATTGTCTGGTATAGTGCAGCAGCAGAACAATTTGCTGAGGGCTATTGAGGCG
CAACAGCATCTGTTGCAACTCACAGTCTGGGGCATCAAGCAGCTCCAGGCAAGAATCCTGGCTGTGGAAA
GATACCTAAAGGATCAACAGCTCCTGGGGATTTGGGGTTGCTCTGGAAAACTCATTTGCACCACTGCTGT
GCCTTGGAATGCTAGTTGGAGTAATAAATCTCTGGAACAGATTTGGAATCACACGACCTGGATGGAGTGG
GACAGAGAAATTAACAATTACACAAGCTTAATACACTCCTTAATTGAAGAATCGCAAAACCAGCAAGAAA
AGAATGAACAAGAATTATTGGAATTAGATAAATGGGCAAGTTTGTGGAATTGGTTTAACATAACAAATTG
GCTGTGGTATATAAAATTATTCATAATGATAGTAGGAGGCTTGGTAGGTTTAAGAATAGTTTTTGCTGTA
CTTTCTATAGTGAATAGAGTTAGGCAGGGATATTCACCATTATCGTTTCAGACCCACCTCCCAACCCCGA
GGGGACCCGACAGGCCCGAAGGAATAGAAGAAGAAGGTGGAGAGAGAGACAGAGACAGATCCATTCGATT
AGTGAACGGATCGGCACTGCGTGCGCCAATTCTGCAGACAAATGGCAGTATTCATCCACAATTTTAAAAG
AAAAGGGGGGATTGGGGGGTACAGTGCAGGGGAAAGAATAGTAGACATAATAGCAACAGACATACAAACT
AAAGAATTACAAAAACAAATTACAAAAATTCAAAATTTTCGGGTTTATTACAGGGACAGCAGAGATCCAG
TTTGGTTAATTAACTGCAGCCCCGATAAAATAAAAGATTTTATTTAGTCTCCAGAAAAAGGGGGGAATGA
AAGACCCCACCTGTAGGTTTGGCAAGCTAGCTGCAGTAACGCCATTTTGCAAGGCATGGAAAAATACCAA
ACCAAGAATAGAGAAGTTCAGATCAAGGGCGGGTACATGAAAATAGCTAACGTTGGGCCAAACAGGATAT
CTGCGGTGAGCAGTTTCGGCCCCGGCCCGGGGCCAAGAACAGATGGTCACCGCAGTTTCGGCCCCGGCCC
GAGGCCAAGAACAGATGGTCCCCAGATATGGCCCAACCCTCAGCAGTTTCTTAAGACCCATCAGATGTTT
CCAGGCTCCCCCAAGGACCTGAAATGACCCTGCGCCTTATTTGAATTAACCAATCAGCCTGCTTCTCGCT
TCTGTTCGCGCGCTTCTGCTTCCCGAGCTCTATAAAAGAGCTCACAACCCCTCACTCGGCGCGCCAGTCC
TCCGACAGACTGAGTCGCCCGGGGGTCTAGAAGCGCTGGATCCGCCACCATGTATAGAATGCAGCTGCTG
TCCTGTATCGCACTGTCACTGGCTCTGGTCACTAACTCC
[399 nt withheld, positions 3540-3938]
TGAGAATTCCGCCCCTCTCCCTCCCCCCCCCCTAACGTTACTGGCCGAAGCCGCTTGGAATAAGGCCGGT
GTGCGTTTGTCTATATGTTATTTTCCACCATATTGCCGTCTTTTGGCAATGTGAGGGCCCGGAAACCTGG
TCCTGTCTTCTTGACGAGCATTCCTAGGGGTCTTTCCCCTCTCGCCAAAGGAATGCAAGGTCTGTTGAAT
GTCGTGAAGGAAGCAGTTCCTCTGGAAGCTTCTTGAAGACAAACAACGTCTGTAGCGACCCTTTGCAGGC
AGCGGAACCCCCCACCTGGCGACAGGTGCCTCTGCGGCCAAAAGCCACGTGTATAAGATACACCTGCAAA
GGCGGCACAACCCCAGTGCCACGTTGTGAGTTGGATAGTTGTGGAAAGAGTCAAATGGCTCTCCTCAAGC
GTATTCAACAAGGGGCTGAAGGATGCCCAGAAGGTACCCCATTGTATGGGATCTGATCTGGGGCCTCGGT
GCACATGCTTTACATGTGTTTAGTCGAGGTTAAAAAAACGTCTAGGCCCCCCGAACCACGGGGACGTGGT
TTTCCTTTGAAAAACACGATGATAACCGGTATGACCGAGTACAAGCCCACGGTGCGCCTCGCCACCCGCG
ACGACGTCCCCAGGGCCGTACGCACCCTCGCCGCCGCGTTCGCCGACTACCCCGCCACGCGCCACACCGT
CGATCCGGACCGCCACATCGAGCGGGTCACCGAGCTGCAAGAACTCTTCCTCACGCGCGTCGGGCTCGAC
ATCGGCAAGGTGTGGGTCGCGGACGACGGCGCCGCGGTGGCGGTCTGGACCACGCCGGAGAGCGTCGAAG
CGGGGGCGGTGTTCGCCGAGATCGGCCCGCGCATGGCCGAGTTGAGCGGTTCCCGGCTGGCCGCGCAGCA
ACAGATGGAAGGCCTCCTGGCGCCGCACCGGCCCAAGGAGCCCGCGTGGTTCCTGGCCACCGTCGGCGTC
TCGCCCGACCACCAGGGCAAGGGTCTGGGCAGCGCCGTCGTGCTCCCCGGAGTGGAGGCGGCCGAGCGCG
CCGGGGTGCCCGCCTTCCTGGAGACCTCCGCGCCCCGCAACCTCCCCTTCTACGAGCGGCTCGGCTTCAC
CGTCACCGCCGACGTCGAGGTGCCCGAAGGACCGCGCACCTGGTGCATGACCCGCAAGCCCGGTGCCTGA
TTAATCGCTAATCAACCTCTGGATTACAAAATTTGTGAAAGATTGACTGGTATTCTTAACTATGTTGCTC
CTTTTACGCTATGTGGATACGCTGCTTTAATGCCTTTGTATCATGCTATTGCTTCCCGTATGGCTTTCAT
TTTCTCCTCCTTGTATAAATCCTGGTTGCTGTCTCTTTATGAGGAGTTGTGGCCCGTTGTCAGGCAACGT
GGCGTGGTGTGCACTGTGTTTGCTGACGCAACCCCCACTGGTTGGGGCATTGCCACCACCTGTCAGCTCC
TTTCCGGGACTTTCGCTTTCCCCCTCCCTATTGCCACGGCGGAACTCATCGCCGCCTGCCTTGCCCGCTG
CTGGACAGGGGCTCGGCTGTTGGGCACTGACAATTCCGTGGTGTTGTCGGGGAAGCTGACGTCCTTTCCA
TGGCTGCTCGCCTGTGTTGCCACCTGGATTCTGCGCGGGACGTCCTTCTGCTACGTCCCTTCGGCCCTCA
ATCCAGCGGACCTTCCTTCCCGCGGCCTGCTGCCGGCTCTGCGGCCTCTTCCGCGTCTTCGCCTTCGCCC
TCAGACGAGTCGGATCTCCCTTTGGGCCGCCTCCCCGCTTAATCGCGTCGAGACCTAGAAAAACATGGAG
CAATCACAAGTAGCAATACAGCAGCTACCAATGCTGATTGTGCCTGGCTAGAAGCACAAGAGGAGGAGGA
GGTGGGTTTTCCAGTCACACCTCAGGTACCTTTAAGACCAATGACTTACAAGGCAGCTGTAGATCTTAGC
CACTTTTTAAAAGAAAAGGGGGGACTGGAAGGGCTAATTCACTCCCAACGAAGACAAGATATCCTTGATC
TGTGGATCTACCACACACAAGGCTACTTCCCTGATTGGCAGAACTACACACCAGGGCCAGGGATCAGATA
TCCACTGACCTTTGGATGGTGCTACAAGCTAGTACCAGTTGAGCAAGAGAAGGTAGAAGAAGCCAATGAA
GGAGAGAACACCCGCTTGTTACACCCTGTGAGCCTGCATGGGATGGATGACCCGGAGAGAGAAGTATTAG
AGTGGAGGTTTGACAGCCGCCTAGCATTTCATCACATGGCCCGAGAGCTGCATCCGGACTGTACTGGGTC
TCTCTGGTTAGACCAGATCTGAGCCTGGGAGCTCTCTGGCTAACTAGGGAACCCACTGCTTAAGCCTCAA
TAAAGCTTGCCTTGAGTGCTTCAAGTAGTGTGTGCCCGTCTGTTGTGTGACTCTGGTAACTAGAGATCCC
TCAGACCCTTTTAGTCAGTGTGGAAAATCTCTAGCAGGGCCCGTTTCATGTGAGCAAAAGGCCAGCAAAA
GGCCAGGAACCGTAAAAAGGCCGCGTTGCTGGCGTTTTTCCATAGGCTCCGCCCCCCTGACGAGCATCAC
AAAAATCGACGCTCAAGTCAGAGGTGGCGAAACCCGACAGGACTATAAAGATACCAGGCGTTTCCCCCTG
GAAGCTCCCTCGTGCGCTCTCCTGTTCCGACCCTGCCGCTTACCGGATACCTGTCCGCCTTTCTCCCTTC
GGGAAGCGTGGCGCTTTCTCATAGCTCACGCTGTAGGTATCTCAGTTCGGTGTAGGTCGTTCGCTCCAAG
CTGGGCTGTGTGCACGAACCCCCCGTTCAGCCCGACCGCTGCGCCTTATCCGGTAACTATCGTCTTGAGT
CCAACCCGGTAAGACACGACTTATCGCCACTGGCAGCAGCCACTGGTAACAGGATTAGCAGAGCGAGGTA
TGTAGGCGGTGCTACAGAGTTCTTGAAGTGGTGGCCTAACTACGGCTACACTAGAAGAACAGTATTTGGT
ATCTGCGCTCTGCTGAAGCCAGTTACCTTCGGAAAAAGAGTTGGTAGCTCTTGATCCGGCAAACAAACCA
CCGCTGGTAGCGGTGGTTTTTTTGTTTGCAAGCAGCAGATTACGCGCAGAAAAAAAGGATCTCAAGAAGA
TCCTTTGATCTTTTCTACGGGGTCTGACGCTCAGTGGAACGAAAACTCACGTTAAGGGATTTTGGTCATG
AGATTATCAAAAAGGATCTTCACCTAGATCCTTTTAAATTAAAAATGAAGTTTTAAATCAATCTAAAGTA
TATATGAGTAAACTTGGTCTGACAGTTACCAATGCTTAATCAGTGAGGCACCTATCTCAGCGATCTGTCT
ATTTCGTTCATCCATAGTTGCCTGACTCCCCGTCGTGTAGATAACTACGATACGGGAGGGCTTACCATCT
GGCCCCAGTGCTGCAATGATACCGCGAGACCCACGCTCACCGGCTCCAGATTTATCAGCAATAAACCAGC
CAGCCGGAAGGGCCGAGCGCAGAAGTGGTCCTGCAACTTTATCCGCCTCCATCCAGTCTATTAATTGTTG
CCGGGAAGCTAGAGTAAGTAGTTCGCCAGTTAATAGTTTGCGCAACGTTGTTGCCATTGCTACAGGCATC
GTGGTGTCACGCTCGTCGTTTGGTATGGCTTCATTCAGCTCCGGTTCCCAACGATCAAGGCGAGTTACAT
GATCCCCCATGTTGTGCAAAAAAGCGGTTAGCTCCTTCGGTCCTCCGATCGTTGTCAGAAGTAAGTTGGC
CGCAGTGTTATCACTCATGGTTATGGCAGCACTGCATAATTCTCTTACTGTCATGCCATCCGTAAGATGC
TTTTCTGTGACTGGTGAGTACTCAACCAAGTCATTCTGAGAATAGTGTATGCGGCGACCGAGTTGCTCTT
GCCCGGCGTCAATACGGGATAATACCGCGCCACATAGCAGAACTTTAAAAGTGCTCATCATTGGAAAACG
TTCTTCGGGGCGAAAACTCTCAAGGATCTTACCGCTGTTGAGATCCAGTTCGATGTAACCCACTCGTGCA
CCCAACTGATCTTCAGCATCTTTTACTTTCACCAGCGTTTCTGGGTGAGCAAAAACAGGAAGGCAAAATG
CCGCAAAAAAGGGAATAAGGGCGACACGGAAATGTTGAATACTCATACTCTTCCTTTTTCAATATTATTG
AAGCATTTATCAGGGTTATTGTCTCATGAGCGGATACATATTTGAATGTATTTAGAAAAATAAACAAATA
GGGGTTCCGCGCACATTTCCCCGAAAAGTGCCACCTGAC
Features (pLannotate 1.2.2; 20 found; start..end, strand, type, name):
     31..83      -  misc_feature   bom (fragment): basis of mobility region from pBR322
    245..574     +  promoter       SV40 promoter: SV40 enhancer and early promoter
    586..965     +  enhancer       CMV enhancer: human cytomegalovirus immediate early enhancer
    966..1165    +  promoter       CMV promoter: human cytomegalovirus (CMV) immediate early promoter
   1183..1363    +  LTR            5' LTR (truncated): truncated 5' long terminal repeat (LTR) from HIV-1
   1410..1535    +  misc_feature   HIV-1 Ψ: packaging signal of human immunodeficiency virus type 1
   1519..1857    +  CDS            HIV-1 gag (fragment): gag protein from human immunodeficiency virus 1; gag
   2032..2265    +  misc_feature   RRE: The Rev response element (RRE) of HIV-1 allows for Rev-dependent mRNA export from the nucleus to the cytoplasm.
   2642..2742    +  CDS            Rev (fragment): human immunodeficiency virus 1 (HIV-1) Rev protein; rev; enhances nuclear export of unspliced and incompletely spliced viral mRNAs
   2792..2909    +  misc_feature   cPPT/CTS: central polypurine tract and central termination sequence of HIV-1
   3046..3453    +  promoter       SFFV promoter: spleen focus-forming virus long terminal repeat (LTR) promoter
   3480..3938    +  CDS            IL2 (sequence partly withheld): IL2_HUMAN - Experimental evidence at protein level: Swiss-Prot protein existence level 1. Produced by T-cells in response to antigenic or mitogenic stimulation, this protein is required for T-cell proliferation and other activities crucial to regulation of the immune response. Can stimulate B-cells, monocytes, lymphokine-activated killer cells, natural killer cells, and glioma cells. From Homo sapiens (Human).
   3950..4523    +  misc_feature   IRES: internal ribosome entry site (IRES) of the encephalomyocarditis virus (EMCV)
   4529..5128    +  CDS            PuroR: puromycin N-acetyltransferase; pac from Streptomyces alboniger; confers resistance to puromycin
   5138..5726    +  misc_feature   WPRE: woodchuck hepatitis virus posttranscriptional regulatory element
   5737..6237    +  CDS            nef (fragment): NEF_HV1LA - Experimental evidence at protein level: Swiss-Prot protein existence level 1. Extracellular Nef protein targets CD4(+) T-lymphocytes for apoptosis by interacting with CXCR4 surface receptors. From Human immunodeficiency virus type 1 group M subtype B (isolate Lai) (HIV-1).
   6244..6424    +  LTR            5' LTR (truncated): truncated 5' long terminal repeat (LTR) from HIV-1
   6495..7083    -  rep_origin     ori: high-copy-number ColE1/pMB1/pBR322/pUC origin of replication
   7254..8114    -  CDS            AmpR: β-lactamase; bla; confers resistance to ampicillin, carbenicillin, and related antibiotics
   8115..8219    -  promoter       AmpR promoter: bla
