[The description below was written by a language model from this plasmid's Addgene catalogue record and pLannotate feature annotations shown in this document.]
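Description:
pAIP hIL2 co is an HIV-1-based lentiviral transfer vector of roughly 8.3 kb, built on the pAIP backbone, for expressing a codon-optimized human interleukin-2 (IL2) coding sequence in mammalian cells with puromycin selection. It is propagated in bacteria as a high-copy plasmid through a ColE1/pUC-type origin and selected with ampicillin through the bla gene and its native promoter. The recommended recombination-deficient growth strain is consistent with the repeated LTR sequences the plasmid carries.

A CMV enhancer/promoter sits directly upstream of a truncated 5' LTR, so it can drive transcription of the vector genome in packaging cells. Downstream are the HIV-1 Ψ packaging signal with an adjoining gag fragment, the Rev response element for Rev-dependent nuclear export of the genomic RNA, and the cPPT/CTS, which aids transduction. The internal expression cassette uses the spleen focus-forming virus (SFFV) LTR promoter, which is strongly active in haematopoietic cells. It drives a bicistronic transcript in which IL2, cloned between BamHI and EcoRI sites, is followed by an EMCV IRES and the puromycin N-acetyltransferase gene. Cytokine expression and drug resistance are therefore linked on a single mRNA. A WPRE after the puromycin gene enhances transcript stability and expression. It is followed by a nef-derived fragment and the 3' LTR, which the automated annotation labels as a second truncated LTR. An SV40 enhancer/early promoter is also annotated in the backbone, upstream of the CMV element.

The vector would typically be packaged into lentiviral particles with helper plasmids supplied in trans. Those particles are then used to make puromycin-selectable cells that stably produce human IL2, a cytokine that supports T-cell proliferation.
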