Addgene plasmid #90513: pAIP hIL2 co
Purpose: Lentiviral vector for expression of human codon optimized IL2 with puromycin resistance.
Depositing lab: Jeremy Luban. Depositing organization: University of Massachusetts, Worcester. Publication: Intron-containing RNA from the HIV-1 provirus activates type I interferon and inflammatory cytokines. McCauley SM, Kim K, Nowosielska A, Dauphin A, Yurkovetskiy L, Diehl WE, Luban J. Nat Commun. 2018 Dec 13;9(1):5305. doi: 10.1038/s41467-018-07753-2. PubMed 30546110.
Backbone
  Vector backbone: pAIP
  Backbone size w/o insert (bp): 7800
  Total vector size (bp): 8300
  Vector type: Mammalian Expression, Lentiviral
  Selectable markers: Puromycin
Growth in bacteria
  Bacterial resistance: Ampicillin, 100 μg/mL
  Growth temperature: 37°C
  Growth strain: NEB Stable
  Copy number: High Copy
Gene/Insert
  Gene/Insert name: IL2
  Species: H. sapiens (human)
  Insert size (bp): 500
  GenBank ID: NM_000586.3
  Entrez Gene: IL2 (a.k.a. IL-2, TCGF, lymphokine)
  Promoter: SFFV
  Cloning method: Restriction Enzyme; 5′ cloning site BamHI (not destroyed); 3′ cloning site EcoRI (not destroyed)
  Sequencing primers: 5′ unknown; 3′ unknown
Terms and licenses: Academic/Nonprofit Terms; Industry Terms: Not Available to Industry
How to cite: pAIP hIL2 co was a gift from Jeremy Luban (Addgene plasmid # 90513 ; http://n2t.net/addgene:90513 ; RRID:Addgene_90513)
